>Addgene plasmid #63301 | pFusX2-19 | depositor partial sequence | sequence record 105120 | pFusX2_CAG
AGTCTTAAGCGTCTCCCTGACCCCGGACCAAGTGGTGGCTATCGCCAGCCACGATGGCGGCAAGCAAGCG
CTCGAAACGGTGCAGCGGCTGTTGCCGGTGCTGTGCCAGGACCATGGCCTGACCCCGGACCAAGTGGTGG
CTATCGCCAGCAACATTGGCGGCAAGCAAGCGCTCGAAACGGTGCAGCGGCTGTTGCCGGTGCTGTGCCA
GGACCATGGCCTGACCCCGGACCAAGTGGTGGCTATCGCCAGCAACAATGGCGGCAAGCAAGCGCTCGAA
ACGGTGCAGCGGCTGTTGCCGGTGCTGTGCCAGGACCATGGCGAGACGTC
