>Addgene plasmid #63301 | pFusX2-19 | depositor partial sequence | sequence record 105121 | FusX2
CGTCTCCCTGACCCCGGACCAAGTGGTGGCTATCGAGACCGGCGCCGCTACGGGCGCGTCCCATTCGCCA
TTCAGGCTGCGCAACTGTTGGGAAGGGCGATCGGTGCGGGCTCTTCGCTATTACGCCAGCTGGCGAAAGG
GGGATGTGCTGCAAGGCGATTAAGTTGGGAACGCCAGGGTTTTCCCAGTCACGACGTTGTAAAACGACGG
CCAGTGAGCGCGCGTAATCGACTCACTATAGGGCGAATTGGGTACCGGGCCCCCCCTCGAGGTCCTCCAG
CTTTTGTTCCCTTTAGTGAGGGTTAATTGCGCGCTTGGCGTAATCATGGTCATAGCTGTTTCCTGTGTGA
AATTGTTATCCGCTCACAATTCCACACAACATACGAGCCGGAAGCATAAAGTGTAAAGCCTGGGGTGCCT
AATGAGTGAGCTAACTCACATTAATTGCGTTGCGCTCACTGCCCGCTTTCCACCGGTGGTCTCTGGCGGC
AAGCAAGCGCTCGAAACGGTGCAGCGGCTGTTGCCGGTGCTGTGCCAGGACCATGGCGAGACGTCTAGAC
CAGCCAGGACAGAAATGCCTCGACTTCGCTGCTACCCAAGGTTGCCGGGTGACGCACACCGTGGAAACGG
ATGAAGGCACGAACCCAGTGGACATAAGCCTGTTCGGTTCGTAAGCTGTAATGCAAGTAGCGTATGCGCT
CACGCAACTGGTCCAGAACCTTGACCGAACGCAGCGGTGGTAACGGCGCAGTGGCGGTTTTCATGGCTTG
TTATGACTGTTTTTTTGGGGTACAGTCTATGCCTCGGGCATCCAAGCAGCAAGCGCGTTACGCCGTGGGT
CGATGTTTGATGTTATGGAGCAGCAACGATGTTACGCAGCAGGGCAGTCGCCCTAAAACAAAGTTAAACA
TTATGAGGGAAGCGGTGATCGCCGAAGTATCGACTCAACTATCAGAGGTAGTTGGCGTCATCGAGCGCCA
TCTCGAACCGACGTTGCTGGCCGTACATTTGTACGGCTCCGCAGTGGATGGCGGCCTGAAGCCACACAGT
GATATTGATTTGCTGGTTACGGTGACCGTAAGGCTTGATGAAACAACGCGGCGAGCTTTGATCAACGACC
TTTTGGAAACTTCGGCTTCCCCTGGAGAGAGCGAGATTCTCCGCGCTGTAGAAGTCACCATTGTTGTGCA
CGACGACATCATTCCGTGGCGTTATCCAGCTAAGCGCGAACTGCAATTTGGAGAATGGCAGCGCAATGAC
ATTCTTGCAGGTATCTTCGAGCCAGCCACGATCGACATTGATCTGGCTATCTTGCTGACAAAAGCAAGAG
AACATAGCGTTGCCTTGGTAGGTCCAGCGGCGGAGGAACTCTTTGATCCGGTTCCTGAACAGGATCTATT
TGAGGCGCTAAATGAAACCTTAACGCTATGGAACTCGCCGCCCGACTGGGCTGGCGATGAGCGAAATGTA
GTGCTTACGTTGTCCCGCATTTGGTACAGCGCAGTAACCGGCAAAATCGCGCCGAAGGATGTCGCTGCCG
ACTGGGCAATGGAGCGCCTGCCGGCCCAGTATCAGCCCGTCATACTTGAAGCTAGACAGGCTTATCTTGG
ACAAGAAGAAGATCGCTTGGCCTCGCGCGCAGATCAGTTGGAAGAATTTGTCCACTACGTGAAAGGCGAG
ATCACCAAGGTAGTCGGCAAATAACCCTCGAGCCACCCATGACCAAAATCCCTTAACGTGAGTTACGCGT
CGTTCCACTGAGCGTCAGACCCCGTAGAAAAGATCAAAGGATCTTCTTGAGATCCTTTTTTTCTGCGCGT
AATCTGCTGCTTGCAAACAAAAAAACCACCGCTACCAGCGGTGGTTTGTTTGCCGGATCAAGAGCTACCA
ACTCTTTTTCCGAAGGTAACTGGCTTCAGCAGAGCGCAGATACCAAATACTGTCCTTCTAGTGTAGCCGT
AGTTAGGCCACCACTTCAAGAACTCTGTAGCACCGCCTACATACCTCGCTCTGCTAATCCTGTTACCAGT
GGCTGCTGCCAGTGGCGATAAGTCGTGTCTTACCGGGTTGGACTCAAGACGATAGTTACCGGATAAGGCG
CAGCGGTCGGGCTGAACGGGGGGTTCGTGCACACAGCCCAGCTTGGAGCGAACGACCTACACCGAACTGA
GATACCTACAGCGTGAGCATTGAGAAAGCGCCACGCTTCCCGAAGGGAGAAAGGCGGACAGGTATCCGGT
AAGCGGCAGGGTCGGAACAGGAGAGCGCACGAGGGAGCTTCCAGGGGGAAACGCCTGGTATCTTTATAGT
CCTGTCGGGTTTCGCCACCTCTGACTTGAGCGTCGATTTTTGTGATGCTCGTCAGGGGGGCGGAGCCTAT
GGAAAAACGCCAGCAACGCGGCCTTTTTACGGTTCCTGGCCTTTTGCTGGCCTTTTGCTCACATGTTCTT
TCCTGCGTTATCCCCTGATTCTGTGGATAACCGTATTACCGCCTTTGAGTGAGCTGATACCGCTCGCCGC
AGCCGAACGACCGAGCGCAGCGAGTCAGTGAGCGAGGAAGCGGAAGAGCGCCCAATACGCAAACCGCCTC
TCCCCGCGCGTTGGCCGATTCATTAATGCAGCTGGCACGACAGGTTTCCCGACTGGAAAGCGGGCAGTGA
GCGCAACGCAATTAATACGCGTACCGCTAGCCAGGAAGAGTTTGTAGAAACGCAAAAAGGCCATCCGTCA
GGATGGCCTTCTGCTTAGTTTGATGCCTGGCAGTTTATGGCGGGCGTCCTGCCCGCCACCCTCCGGGCCG
TTGCTTCACAACGTTCAAATCCGCTCCCGGCGGATTTGTCCTACTCAGGAGAGCGTTCACCGACAAACAA
CAGATAAAACGAAAGGCCCAGTCTTCCGACTGAGCCTTTCGTTTTATTTGATGCCTGGCAGTTCCCTACT
CTCGCGTTAACGCTAGCATGGATGTTTTCCCAGTCACGACGTTGTAAAACGACGGCCAGTCTTAAG
