>Addgene plasmid #63301 | pFusX2-19 | addgene partial sequence | sequence record 111155 | pCR8_R1 5'-cgaaccgaacaggcttatgt-3'
CGTCACCCGGCAACCTTGGGTAGCAGCGAAGTCGAGGCATTTCTGTCCTGGCTGGTCTAGACGTCTCGCC
ATGGTCCTGGCACAGCACCGGCAACAGCCGCTGCACCGTTTCGAGCGCTTGCTTGCCGCCATTGTTGCTG
GCGATAGCCACCACTTGGTCCGGGGTCAGGCCATGGTCCTGGCACAGCACCGGCAACAGCCGCTGCACCG
TTTCGAGCGCTTGCTTGCCGCCAATGTTGCTGGCGATAGCCACCACTTGGTCCGGGGTCAGGCCATGGTC
CTGGCACAGCACCGGCAACAGCCGCTGCACCGTTTCGAGCGCTTGCTTGCCGCCATCGTGGCTGGCGATA
GCCACCACTTGGTCCGGGGTCAGGGAGACGCTTAAGACTGGCCGTCGTTTTACAACGTCGTGACTGGGAA
AACATCCATGCTAGCGTTAACGCGAGAGTAGGGAACTGCCAGGCATCAAATAAAACGAAAGGCTCAGTCG
GAAGACTGGGCCTTTCGTTTTATCTGTTGTTTGTCGGTGAACGCTCTCCTGAGTAGGACAAATCCGCCGG
GAGCGGATTTGAACGTTGTGAAGCAACGGCCCGGAAGGGGTG
