[The description below was written by a language model from this plasmid's Addgene catalogue record.]
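Description:
pFusX2-19 is a bacterial library plasmid from the FusX system, a one-step TALE assembly platform for building custom TAL effector arrays such as those used in TALENs. It is built on the FusX2 backbone (about 3 kb without insert), is maintained at high copy in standard E. coli cloning strains, and is selected with spectinomycin. The record does not include a feature table, so the origin of replication and other backbone elements are not specified. The listed sequencing primers are of the pCR8 type, which hints at a pCR8-related backbone, although the record does not say so.

The insert is a synthetic, pre-assembled trimer of TALE repeat units carrying the repeat variable diresidues HD, NI and NN. Under the standard TALE code these recognise C, A and G respectively, matching the alternative name X2_CAG. Within the FusX scheme this plasmid supplies RVD positions 4 to 6 of the final array, so it is one member of a set of position-specific plasmids covering the possible three-RVD combinations at that position. The trimer was cloned through BsaI sites that were destroyed in the process, which is consistent with Golden Gate-style construction using type IIS enzymes.

In use, a plasmid like this is chosen according to the bases at positions 4 to 6 of the intended DNA target and combined with the corresponding trimer plasmids for the other positions to assemble a complete TALE repeat domain in a receiving vector. It carries no expression cassette described in the record, and it serves as a modular building block rather than a functional nuclease construct.
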