Addgene plasmid #63301: pFusX2-19
Purpose: Encodes RVD positions 4-6 in TALEN assembly
Depositing lab: Stephen Ekker. Depositing organization: Mayo Foundation for Medical Education and Research. Publication: FusX: A rapid one-step TALE assembly system for genome science. Ma AC, McNulty MS, Tanya PL, Jarryd CM, Martinez-Galvez G, Argue DP, Lee HB, Urban MD, Bullard CE, Blackburn PR, Man TK, Clark KJ, Ekker SC. Hum Gene Ther. 2016 Jun;27(6):451-63. doi: 10.1089/hum.2015.172 PubMed 26854857.
Backbone
  Vector backbone: FusX2
  Backbone size w/o insert (bp): 3006
  Vector type: TALEN
Growth in bacteria
  Bacterial resistance: Spectinomycin, 50 μg/mL
  Growth temperature: 37°C
  Growth strain: DH5alpha
  Copy number: High Copy
Gene/Insert
  Gene/Insert name: HD NI NN (alt name: X2_CAG)
  Species: Synthetic
  Mutation: none
  Cloning method: Restriction Enzyme; 5′ cloning site BsaI (destroyed during cloning); 3′ cloning site BsaI (destroyed during cloning)
  Sequencing primers: 5′ pCR8_F1; 3′ pCR8_R1
Terms and licenses: Academic/Nonprofit Terms; Industry Terms: Not Available to Industry
How to cite: pFusX2-19 was a gift from Stephen Ekker (Addgene plasmid # 63301 ; http://n2t.net/addgene:63301 ; RRID:Addgene_63301)
